>Addgene plasmid #35608 | pcDNA3-FRB-LplA(W37V) | depositor full sequence | sequence record 43739 | Depositor sequence
GACGGATCGGGAGATCTCCCGATCCCCTATGGTCGACTCTCAGTACAATCTGCTCTGATGCCGCATAGTT
AAGCCAGTATCTGCTCCCTGCTTGTGTGTTGGAGGTCGCTGAGTAGTGCGCGAGCAAAATTTAAGCTACA
ACAAGGCAAGGCTTGACCGACAATTGCATGAAGAATCTGCTTAGGGTTAGGCGTTTTGCGCTGCTTCGCG
ATGTACGGGCCAGATATACGCGTTGACATTGATTATTGACTAGTTATTAATAGTAATCAATTACGGGGTC
ATTAGTTCATAGCCCATATATGGAGTTCCGCGTTACATAACTTACGGTAAATGGCCCGCCTGGCTGACCG
CCCAACGACCCCCGCCCATTGACGTCAATAATGACGTATGTTCCCATAGTAACGCCAATAGGGACTTTCC
ATTGACGTCAATGGGTGGACTATTTACGGTAAACTGCCCACTTGGCAGTACATCAAGTGTATCATATGCC
AAGTACGCCCCCTATTGACGTCAATGACGGTAAATGGCCCGCCTGGCATTATGCCCAGTACATGACCTTA
TGGGACTTTCCTACTTGGCAGTACATCTACGTATTAGTCATCGCTATTACCATGGTGATGCGGTTTTGGC
AGTACATCAATGGGCGTGGATAGCGGTTTGACTCACGGGGATTTCCAAGTCTCCACCCCATTGACGTCAA
TGGGAGTTTGTTTTGGCACCAAAATCAACGGGACTTTCCAAAATGTCGTAACAACTCCGCCCCATTGACG
CAAATGGGCGGTAGGCGTGTACGGTGGGAGGTCTATATAAGCAGAGCTCTCTGGCTAACTAGAGAACCCA
CTGCTTACTGGCTTATCGAAATTAATACGACTCACTATAGGGAGACCCAAGCTTGCGGCCGCCACCATGG
TGCGGGGTTCTCATCATCATCATCATCATGGTATGGCTAGCTATCCGTACGACGTACCAGACTACGCAAT
GTGGCATGAAGGCCTGGAAGAGGCATCTCGTTTGTACTTTGGGGAAAGGAACGTGAAAGGCATGTTTGAG
GTGCTGGAGCCCTTGCATGCTATGATGGAACGGGGCCCCCAGACTCTGAAGGAAACATCCTTTAATCAGG
CCTATGGTCGAGATTTAATGGAGGCCCAAGAGTGGTGCAGGAAGTACATGAAATCAGGGAATGTCAAGGA
CCTCACCCAAGCCTGGGACCTCTATTATCATGTGTTCCGACGAATCTCAAAGGGCTCGGGCTCGACCTCG
GGCTCGGGCAAGGATCCAGACTACAAGGATGACGACGATAAGATGAGCACCCTGAGACTGCTGATCAGCG
ACAGCTACGACCCCTGGTTCAACCTGGCCGTGGAGGAGTGCATCTTCAGACAGATGCCCGCCACCCAGAG
AGTGCTGTTCCTGGTGAGAAACGCCGACACCGTGGTGATCGGCAGAGCCCAGAACCCCTGGAAGGAGTGC
AACACCAGAAGAATGGAGGAGGACAACGTGAGACTGGCCAGAAGAAGCAGCGGCGGCGGCGCCGTGTTCC
ACGACCTGGGCAACACCTGCTTCACCTTCATGGCCGGCAAGCCCGAGTACGACAAGACCATCAGCACCAG
CATCGTGCTGAACGCCCTGAACGCCCTGGGCGTGAGCGCCGAGGCCAGCGGCAGAAACGACCTGGTGGTG
AAGACCGTGGAGGGCGACAGAAAGGTGAGCGGCAGCGCCTACAGAGAGACCAAGGACAGAGGCTTCCACC
ACGGCACCCTGCTGCTGAACGCCGACCTGAGCAGACTGGCCAACTACCTGAACCCCGACAAGAAGAAGCT
GGCCGCCAAGGGCATCACCAGCGTGAGAAGCAGAGTGACCAACCTGACCGAGCTGCTGCCCGGCATCACC
CACGAGCAGGTGTGCGAGGCCATCACCGAGGCCTTCTTCGCCCACTACGGCGAGAGAGTGGAGGCCGAGA
TCATCAGCCCCAACAAGACCCCCGACCTGCCCAACTTCGCCGAGACCTTCGCCAGACAGAGCAGCTGGGA
GTGGAACTTCGGCCAGGCCCCCGCCTTCAGCCACCTGCTGGACGAGAGATTCACCTGGGGCGGCGTGGAG
CTGCACTTCGACGTGGAGAAGGGCCACATCACCAGAGCCCAGGTGTTCACCGACAGCCTGAACCCCGCCC
CCCTGGAGGCCCTGGCCGGCAGACTGCAGGGCTGCCTGTACAGAGCCGACATGCTGCAGCAGGAGTGCGA
GGCCCTGCTGGTGGACTTCCCCGAGCAGGAGAAGGAGCTGAGAGAGCTGAGCGCCTGGATGGCCGGCGCC
GTGAGATAAGAATTCTGCAGATATCCATCACACTGGCGGCCGCTCGAGCATGCATCTAGAGGGCCCTATT
CTATAGTGTCACCTAAATGCTAGAGCTCGCTGATCAGCCTCGACTGTGCCTTCTAGTTGCCAGCCATCTG
TTGTTTGCCCCTCCCCCGTGCCTTCCTTGACCCTGGAAGGTGCCACTCCCACTGTCCTTTCCTAATAAAA
TGAGGAAATTGCATCGCATTGTCTGAGTAGGTGTCATTCTATTCTGGGGGGTGGGGTGGGGCAGGACAGC
AAGGGGGAGGATTGGGAAGACAATAGCAGGCATGCTGGGGATGCGGTGGGCTCTATGGCTTCTGAGGCGG
AAAGAACCAGCTGGGGCTCTAGGGGGTATCCCC
[124 nt withheld, positions 2694-2817]
C
[32 nt withheld, positions 2819-2850]
CA
[57 nt withheld, positions 2853-2909]
A
[49 nt withheld, positions 2911-2959]
CCTTTGACGTTGGAGTCCACGTTCTTT
[37 nt withheld, positions 2987-3023]
ACCCTATCTCGGTCTATTCTTTTGATTTATAAGGGATTTTGGGGATTTCGGCCTATTGGTTAAAAAATGA
GCTGATTTAACAAAAATTTAACGCGAATTAATTCTGTGGAATGTGTGTCAGTTAGGGTGTGGAAAGTCCC
CAGGCTCCCCAGGCAGGCAGAAGTATGCAAAGCATGCATCTCAATTAGTCAGCAACCAGGTGTGGAAAGT
CCCCAGGCTCCCCAGCAGGCAGAAGTATGCAAAGCATGCATCTCAATTAGTCAGCAACCATAGTCCCGCC
CCTAACTCCGCCCATCCCGCCCCTAACTCCGCCCAGTTCCGCCCATTCTCCGCCCCATGGCTGACTAATT
TTTTTTATTTATGCAGAGGCCGAGGCCGCCTCTGCCTCTGAGCTATTCCAGAAGTAGTGAGGAGGCTTTT
TTGGAGGCCTAGGCTTTTGCAAAAAGCTCCCGGGAGCTTGTATATCCATTTTCGGATCTGATCAAGAGAC
AGGATGAGGATCGTTTCGCATGATTGAACAAGATGGATTGCACGCAGGTTCTCCGGCCGCTTGGGTGGAG
AGGCTATTCGGCTATGACTGGGCACAACAGACAATCGGCTGCTCTGATGCCGCCGTGTTCCGGCTGTCAG
CGCAGGGGCGCCCGGTTCTTTTTGTCAAGACCGACCTGTCCGGTGCCCTGAATGAACTGCAGGACGAGGC
AGCGCGGCTATCGTGGCTGGCCACGACGGGCGTTCCTTGCGCAGCTGTGCTCGACGTTGTCACTGAAGCG
GGAAGGGACTGGCTGCTATTGGGCGAAGTGCCGGGGCAGGATCTCCTGTCATCTCACCTTGCTCCTGCCG
AGAAAGTATCCATCATGGCTGATGCAATGCGGCGGCTGCATACGCTTGATCCGGCTACCTGCCCATTCGA
CCACCAAGCGAAACATCGCATCGAGCGAGCACGTACTCGGATGGAAGCCGGTCTTGTCGATCAGGATGAT
CTGGACGAAGAGCATCAGGGGCTCGCGCCAGCCGAACTGTTCGCCAGGCTCAAGGCGCGCATGCCCGACG
GCGAGGATCTCGTCGTGACCCATGGCGATGCCTGCTTGCCGAATATCATGGTGGAAAATGGCCGCTTTTC
TGGATTCATCGACTGTGGCCGGCTGGGTGTGGCGGACCGCTATCAGGACATAGCGTTGGCTACCCGTGAT
ATTGCTGAAGAGCTTGGCGGCGAATGGGCTGACCGCTTCCTCGTGCTTTACGGTATCGCCGCTCCCGATT
CGCAGCGCATCGCCTTCTATCGCCTTCTTGACGAGTTCTTCTGAGCGGGACTCTGGGGTTCGAAATGACC
GACCAAGCGACGCCCAACCTGCCATCACGAGATTTCGATTCCACCGCCGCCTTCTATGAAAGGTTGGGCT
TCGGAATCGTTTTCCGGGACGCCGGCTGGATGATCCTCCAGCGCGGGGATCTCATGCTGGAGTTCTTCGC
CCACCCCAACTTGTTTATTGCAGCTTATAATGGTTACAAATAAAGCAATAGCATCACAAATTTCACAAAT
AAAGCATTTTTTTCACTGCATTCTAGTTGTGGTTTGTCCAAACTCATCAATGTATCTTATCATGTCTGTA
TACCGTCGACCTCTAGCTAGAGCTTGGCGTAATCATGGTCATAGCTGTTTCCTGTGTGAAATTGTTATCC
GCTCACAATTCCACACAACATACGAGCCGGAAGCATAAAGTGTAAAGCCTGGGGTGCCTAATGAGTGAGC
TAACTCACATTAATTGCGTTGCGCTCACTGCCCGCTTTCCAGTCGGGAAACCTGTCGTGCCAGCTGCATT
AATGAATCGGCCAACGCGCGGGGAGAGGCGGTTTGCGTATTGGGCGCTCTTCCGCTTCCTCGCTCACTGA
CTCGCTGCGCTCGGTCGTTCGGCTGCGGCGAGCGGTATCAGCTCACTCAAAGGCGGTAATACGGTTATCC
ACAGAATCAGGGGATAACGCAGGAAAGAACATGTGAGCAAAAGGCCAGCAAAAGGCCAGGAACCGTAAAA
AGGCCGCGTTGCTGGCGTTTTTCCATAGGCTCCGCCCCCCTGACGAGCATCACAAAAATCGACGCTCAAG
TCAGAGGTGGCGAAACCCGACAGGACTATAAAGATACCAGGCGTTTCCCCCTGGAAGCTCCCTCGTGCGC
TCTCCTGTTCCGACCCTGCCGCTTACCGGATACCTGTCCGCCTTTCTCCCTTCGGGAAGCGTGGCGCTTT
CTCAATGCTCACGCTGTAGGTATCTCAGTTCGGTGTAGGTCGTTCGCTCCAAGCTGGGCTGTGTGCACGA
ACCCCCCGTTCAGCCCGACCGCTGCGCCTTATCCGGTAACTATCGTCTTGAGTCCAACCCGGTAAGACAC
GACTTATCGCCACTGGCAGCAGCCACTGGTAACAGGATTAGCAGAGCGAGGTATGTAGGCGGTGCTACAG
AGTTCTTGAAGTGGTGGCCTAACTACGGCTACACTAGAAGGACAGTATTTGGTATCTGCGCTCTGCTGAA
GCCAGTTACCTTCGGAAAAAGAGTTGGTAGCTCTTGATCCGGCAAACAAACCACCGCTGGTAGCGGTGGT
TTTTTTGTTTGCAAGCAGCAGATTACGCGCAGAAAAAAAGGATCTCAAGAAGATCCTTTGATCTTTTCTA
CGGGGTCTGACGCTCAGTGGAACGAAAACTCACGTTAAGGGATTTTGGTCATGAGATTATCAAAAAGGAT
CTTCACCTAGATCCTTTTAAATTAAAAATGAAGTTTTAAATCAATCTAAAGTATATATGAGTAAACTTGG
TCTGACAGTTACCAATGCTTAATCAGTGAGGCACCTATCTCAGCGATCTGTCTATTTCGTTCATCCATAG
TTGCCTGACTCCCCGTCGTGTAGATAACTACGATACGGGAGGGCTTACCATCTGGCCCCAGTGCTGCAAT
GATACCGCGAGACCCACGCTCACCGGCTCCAGATTTATCAGCAATAAACCAGCCAGCCGGAAGGGCCGAG
CGCAGAAGTGGTCCTGCAACTTTATCCGCCTCCATCCAGTCTATTAATTGTTGCCGGGAAGCTAGAGTAA
GTAGTTCGCCAGTTAATAGTTTGCGCAACGTTGTTGCCATTGCTACAGGCATCGTGGTGTCACGCTCGTC
GTTTGGTATGGCTTCATTCAGCTCCGGTTCCCAACGATCAAGGCGAGTTACATGATCCCCCATGTTGTGC
AAAAAAGCGGTTAGCTCCTTCGGTCCTCCGATCGTTGTCAGAAGTAAGTTGGCCGCAGTGTTATCACTCA
TGGTTATGGCAGCACTGCATAATTCTCTTACTGTCATGCCATCCGTAAGATGCTTTTCTGTGACTGGTGA
GTACTCAACCAAGTCATTCTGAGAATAGTGTATGCGGCGACCGAGTTGCTCTTGCCCGGCGTCAATACGG
GATAATACCGCGCCACATAGCAGAACTTTAAAAGTGCTCATCATTGGAAAACGTTCTTCGGGGCGAAAAC
TCTCAAGGATCTTACCGCTGTTGAGATCCAGTTCGATGTAACCCACTCGTGCACCCAACTGATCTTCAGC
ATCTTTTACTTTCACCAGCGTTTCTGGGTGAGCAAAAACAGGAAGGCAAAATGCCGCAAAAAAGGGAATA
AGGGCGACACGGAAATGTTGAATACTCATACTCTTCCTTTTTCAATATTATTGAAGCATTTATCAGGGTT
ATTGTCTCATGAGCGGATACATATTTGAATGTATTTAGAAAAATAAACAAATAGGGGTTCCGCGCACATT
TCCCCGAAAAGTGCCACCTGACGTC
Features (pLannotate 1.2.2; 24 found; start..end, strand, type, name):
     36..80      -  misc_feature   bom (fragment): basis of mobility region from pBR322
    235..614     +  enhancer       CMV enhancer: human cytomegalovirus immediate early enhancer
    615..818     +  promoter       CMV promoter: human cytomegalovirus (CMV) immediate early promoter
    814..847     +  LTR            5' LTR (truncated) (fragment): truncated 5' long terminal repeat (LTR) from HIV-1
    863..881     +  promoter       T7 promoter: promoter for bacteriophage T7 RNA polymerase
    922..942     +  CDS            capTEV™ (fragment): composite tag for in vivo biotinylation, TEV protease cleavage, and 6xHis tagging
    979..1242    +  CDS            FRB (fragment): FKBP-rapamycin binding domain of human FRAP
   1282..1304    +  CDS            3xFLAG (fragment): three tandem FLAG® epitope tags
   1303..2316    +  CDS            lplA: LPLA_ECOLI - Also known as yjjF. Experimental evidence at protein level: Swiss-Prot protein existence level 1. Catalyzes both the ATP-dependent activation of exogenously supplied lipoate to lipoyl-AMP and the transfer of the activated lipoyl onto the lipoyl domains of lipoate-dependent enzymes. Is also able to catalyze very poorly the transfer of lipoyl and octanoyl moiety from their acyl carrier protein. From Escherichia coli (strain K12).
   2380..2398    -  promoter       SP6 promoter: promoter for bacteriophage SP6 RNA polymerase
   2424..2648    +  polyA_signal   bGH poly(A) signal: bovine growth hormone polyadenylation signal
   2652..2673    +  promoter       SV40 promoter (fragment): SV40 enhancer and early promoter
   2694..3122    +  rep_origin     f1 ori (sequence partly withheld): f1 bacteriophage origin of replication; arrow indicates direction of (+) strand synthesis
   3136..3466    +  promoter       SV40 promoter: SV40 enhancer and early promoter
   3533..4324    +  CDS            neo: KKA2_KLEPN - Also known as kan, nptII. Experimental evidence at protein level: Swiss-Prot protein existence level 1. Resistance to kanamycin, neomycin, paromomycin, ribostamycin, butirosin and gentamicin B. From Klebsiella pneumoniae.
   4348..4506    +  CDS            ble (fragment): BLE_KLEPN - Experimental evidence at protein level: Swiss-Prot protein existence level 1. Binding protein with a strong affinity to the bleomycin family of antibiotics. Binds to CL990; an antimitotic-antibiotic compound. From Klebsiella pneumoniae.
   4501..4622    +  polyA_signal   SV40 poly(A) signal: SV40 polyadenylation signal
   4695..4711    -  protein_bind   lac operator: The lac repressor binds to the lac operator to inhibit transcription in E. coli. This inhibition can be relieved by adding lactose or isopropyl-β-D-thiogalactopyranoside (IPTG). lac repressor encoded by lacI
   4719..4749    -  promoter       lac promoter: promoter for the E. coli lac operon
   4764..4785    -  protein_bind   CAP binding site: CAP binding activates transcription in the presence of cAMP. E. coli catabolite activator protein
   4798..4890    -  CDS            lacI (fragment): lac repressor; lacI; The lac repressor binds to the lac operator to inhibit transcription in E. coli. This inhibition can be relieved by adding lactose or isopropyl-β-D-thiogalactopyranoside (IPTG).
   5073..5661    -  rep_origin     ori: high-copy-number ColE1/pMB1/pBR322/pUC origin of replication
   5832..6692    -  CDS            AmpR: β-lactamase; bla; confers resistance to ampicillin, carbenicillin, and related antibiotics
   6693..6797    -  promoter       AmpR promoter: bla
