[The description below was written by a language model from this plasmid's Addgene catalogue record and pLannotate feature annotations shown in this document.]
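Description:
pcDNA3-FRB-LplA(W37V) is a mammalian expression plasmid built on the pcDNA3 backbone (depositor sequence 6,828 nt). It is propagated in E. coli through a high-copy ColE1/pUC-type origin with ampicillin selection from the β-lactamase gene, and it also carries an f1 phage origin. For selection in mammalian cells, an SV40 enhancer/early promoter drives the neomycin phosphotransferase gene, terminated by an SV40 poly(A) signal, which gives G418 resistance. Several short annotations in the feature table, such as the truncated HIV LTR, ble and lacI fragments and the lac promoter/operator remnants, are small partial matches typical of backbone sequence rather than functional payload.

The expression cassette uses the CMV immediate early enhancer and promoter and ends with the bovine growth hormone poly(A) signal. T7 and SP6 phage promoters flank the insert. The 1,371 bp insert, cloned between NheI and HindIII, encodes a fusion of FRB, the FKBP-rapamycin binding domain of human FRAP, to E. coli lipoic acid ligase LplA carrying a Trp37 to Val substitution. The catalogue lists an N-terminal His tag, an N-terminal HA tag and an internal FLAG tag. The annotation is consistent with a His-type tag fragment upstream of FRB and a FLAG epitope at the junction between FRB and LplA, although the HA tag is not separately annotated.

According to the associated publication title, the construct was made for imaging protein-protein interactions in living cells by interaction-dependent fluorophore ligation. FRB is commonly paired with an FKBP fusion for rapamycin-induced dimerization, which would bring the ligase near a substrate. The record itself does not describe the partner construct or the ligase's probe substrate.
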