Addgene plasmid #35608: pcDNA3-FRB-LplA(W37V)
Depositing lab: Alice Ting. Publication: Imaging Protein-Protein Interactions inside Living Cells via Interaction-Dependent Fluorophore Ligation. Slavoff SA, Liu DS, Cohen JD, Ting AY. J Am Chem Soc. 2011 Dec 14;133(49):19769-76. Epub 2011 Nov 18. 10.1021/ja206435e PubMed 22098454.
Backbone
  Vector backbone: pcDNA3
  Backbone size w/o insert (bp): 6000
  Vector type: Mammalian Expression
  Selectable markers: Neomycin (select with G418)
Growth in bacteria
  Bacterial resistance: Ampicillin, 100 μg/mL
  Growth temperature: 37°C
  Growth strain: DH5alpha
  Copy number: High Copy
Gene/Insert
  Gene/Insert name: FRB-LplA(W37V)
  Insert size (bp): 1371
  Mutation: LplA has Trp37 to Val mutation
  Promoter: CMV
  Tag / fusion protein: His Tag (N terminal on backbone); HA (N terminal on insert); FLAG (internal fusion)
  Cloning method: Restriction Enzyme; 5′ cloning site NheI (not destroyed); 3′ cloning site HindIII (not destroyed)
  Sequencing primers: 5′ CMV-F; 3′ BGH-rev
Terms and licenses: Academic/Nonprofit Terms; Industry Terms: Not Available to Industry
How to cite: pcDNA3-FRB-LplA(W37V) was a gift from Alice Ting (Addgene plasmid # 35608 ; http://n2t.net/addgene:35608 ; RRID:Addgene_35608)
