>Addgene plasmid #35608 | pcDNA3-FRB-LplA(W37V) | addgene partial sequence | sequence record 44674 | CMV-F 5'-CGCAAATGGGCGGTAGGCGTG-3'
CTAGAGAACCCACTGCTTACTGGCTTATCGAAATTAATACGACTCACTATAGGGAGACCCAAGCTTGCGG
CCGCCACCATGGTGCGGGGTTCTCATCATCATCATCATCATGGTATGGCTAGCTATCCGTACGACGTACC
AGACTACGCAATGTGGCATGAAGGCCTGGAAGAGGCATCTCGTTTGTACTTTGGGGAAAGGAACGTGAAA
GGCATGTTTGAGGTGCTGGAGCCCTTGCATGCTATGATGGAACGGGGCCCCCAGACTCTGAAGGAAACAT
CCTTTAATCAGGCCTATGGTCGAGATTTAATGGAGGCCCAAGAGTGGTGCAGGAAGTACATGAAATCAGG
GAATGTCAAGGACCTCACCCAAGCCTGGGACCTCTATTATCATGTGTTCCGACGAATCTCAAAGGGCTCG
GGCTCGACCTCGGGCTCGGGCAAGGATCCAGACTACAAGGATGACGACGATAAGATGAGCACCCTGAGAC
TGCTGATCAGCGACAGCTACGACCCCTGGTTCAACCTGGCCGTGGAGGAGTGCATCTTCAGACAGATGCC
CGCCACCCAGAGAGTGCTGTTCCTGGTGAGAAACGCCGACACCGTGGTGATCGGCAGAGCCCAGAACCCC
TGGAAGGAGTGCAACACCAGAAGAATGGAGGAGGACAACGTGAGACTGGCCAGAAGAAGCAGCGGCGGCG
GCGCCGTGTTCCACGACCTGGGCAACACCTGCTTCACCTTCATGGCCGGCAAGCCCGAGTACGACAAGAC
CATCAGCACCAGCATCGTGCTGAACGCCCTGAACGCCCTGGGCGTGAGCGCCGAGGCCAGCGGCAGAAAC
GACCTGGTGGTGAAGACCGTGGAGGGCGACAGAAAGGTGAGCGGCAGCGCCTACAGAGAGAC
